>Addgene plasmid #76691 | IGF1R gRNA (BRDN0001146062) | addgene full sequence | sequence record 186316 | Addgene Assembled Sequence
CCCGGGTGCAAAGATGGATAAAGTTTTAAACAGAGAGGAATCTTTGCAGCTAATGGACCTTCTAGGTCTT
GAAAGGAGTGGGAATTGGCTCCGGTGCCCGTCAGTGGGCAGAGCGCACATCGCCCACAGTCCCCGAGAAG
TTGGGGGGAGGGGTCGGCAATTGATCCGGTGCCTAGAGAAGGTGGCGCGGGGTAAACTGGGAAAGTGATG
TCGTGTACTGGCTCCGCCTTTTTCCCGAGGGTGGGGGAGAACCGTATATAAGTGCAGTAGTCGCCGTGAA
CGTTCTTTTTCGCAACGGGTTTGCCGCCAGAACACAGGTAAGTGCCGTGTGTGGTTCCCGCGGGCCTGGC
CTCTTTACGGGTTATGGCCCTTGCGTGCCTTGAATTACTTCCACCTGGCTGCAGTACGTGATTCTTGATC
CCGAGCTTCGGGTTGGAAGTGGGTGGGAGAGTTCGAGGCCTTGCGCTTAAGGAGCCCCTTCGCCTCGTGC
TTGAGTTGAGGCCTGGCCTGGGCGCTGGGGCCGCCGCGTGCGAATCTGGTGGCACCTTCGCGCCTGTCTC
GCTGCTTTCGATAAGTCTCTAGCCATTTAAAATTTTTGATGACCTGCTGCGACGCTTTTTTTCTGGCAAG
ATAGTCTTGTAAATGCGGGCCAAGATCTGCACACTGGTATTTCGGTTTTTGGGGCCGCGGGCGGCGACGG
GGCCCGTGCGTCCCAGCGCACATGTTCGGCGAGGCGGGGCCTGCGAGCGCGGCCACCGAGAATCGGACGG
GGGTAGTCTCAAGCTGGCCGGCCTGCTCTGGTGCCTGGCCTCGCGCCGCCGTGTATCGCCCCGCCCTGGG
CGGCAAGGCTGGCCCGGTCGGCACCAGTTGCGTGAGCGGAAAGATGGCCGCTTCCCGGCCCTGCTGCAGG
GAGCTCAAAATGGAGGACGCGGCGCTCGGGAGAGCGGGCGGGTGAGTCACCCACACAAAGGAAAAGGGCC
TTTCCGTCCTCAGCCGTCGCTTCATGTGACTCCACGGAGTACCGGGCGCCGTCCAGGCACCTCGATTAGT
TCTCGAGCTTTTGGAGTACGTCGTCTTTAGGTTGGGGGGAGGGGTTTTATGCGATGGAGTTTCCCCACAC
TGAGTGGGTGGAGACTGAAGTTAGGCCAGCTTGGCACTTGATGTAATTCTCCTTGGAATTTGCCCTTTTT
GAGTTTGGATCTTGGTTCATTCTCAAGCCTCAGACAGTGGTTCAAAGTTTTTTTCTTCCATTTCAGGTGT
CGTGACGTACGGCCACCATGACCGAGTACAAGCCCACGGTGCGCCTCGCCACCCGCGACGACGTCCCCAG
GGCCGTACGCACCCTCGCCGCCGCGTTCGCCGACTACCCCGCCACGCGCCACACCGTCGATCCGGACCGC
CACATCGAGCGGGTCACCGAGCTGCAAGAACTCTTCCTCACGCGCGTCGGGCTCGACATCGGCAAGGTGT
GGGTCGCGGACGACGGCGCCGCCGTGGCGGTCTGGACCACGCCGGAGAGCGTCGAAGCGGGGGCGGTGTT
CGCCGAGATCGGCCCGCGCATGGCCGAGTTGAGCGGTTCCCGGCTGGCCGCGCAGCAACAGATGGAAGGC
CTCCTGGCGCCGCACCGGCCCAAGGAGCCCGCGTGGTTCCTGGCCACCGTCGGAGTCTCGCCCGACCACC
AGGGCAAGGGTCTGGGCAGCGCCGTCGTGCTCCCCGGAGTGGAGGCGGCCGAGCGCGCCGGGGTGCCCGC
CTTCCTGGAGACCTCCGCGCCCCGCAACCTCCCCTTCTACGAGCGGCTCGGCTTCACCGTCACCGCCGAC
GTCGAGGTGCCCGAAGGACCGCGCACCTGGTGCATGACCCGCAAGCCCGGTGCCTGAACGCGTTAAGTCG
ACAATCAACCTCTGGATTACAAAATTTGTGAAAGATTGACTGGTATTCTTAACTATGTTGCTCCTTTTAC
GCTATGTGGATACGCTGCTTTAATGCCTTTGTATCATGCTATTGCTTCCCGTATGGCTTTCATTTTCTCC
TCCTTGTATAAATCCTGGTTGCTGTCTCTTTATGAGGAGTTGTGGCCCGTTGTCAGGCAACGTGGCGTGG
TGTGCACTGTGTTTGCTGACGCAACCCCCACTGGTTGGGGCATTGCCACCACCTGTCAGCTCCTTTCCGG
GACTTTCGCTTTCCCCCTCCCTATTGCCACGGCGGAACTCATCGCCGCCTGCCTTGCCCGCTGCTGGACA
GGGGCTCGGCTGTTGGGCACTGACAATTCCGTGGTGTTGTCGGGGAAATCATCGTCCTTTCCTTGGCTGC
TCGCCTGTGTTGCCACCTGGATTCTGCGCGGGACGTCCTTCTGCTACGTCCCTTCGGCCCTCAATCCAGC
GGACCTTCCTTCCCGCGGCCTGCTGCCGGCTCTGCGGCCTCTTCCGCGTCTTCGCCTTCGCCCTCAGACG
AGTCGGATCTCCCTTTGGGCCGCCTCCCCGCGTCGACTTTAAGACCAATGACTTACAAGGCAGCTGTAGA
TCTTAGCCACTTTTTAAAAGAAAAGGGGGGACTGGAAGGGCTAATTCACTCCCAACGAAGACAAGATCTG
CTTTTTGCTTGTACTGGGTCTCTCTGGTTAGACCAGATCTGAGCCTGGGAGCTCTCTGGCTAACTAGGGA
ACCCACTGCTTAAGCCTCAATAAAGCTTGCCTTGAGTGCTTCAAGTAGTGTGTGCCCGTCTGTTGTGTGA
CTCTGGTAACTAGAGATCCCTCAGACCCTTTTAGTCAGTGTGGAAAATCTCTAGCAGTACGTATAGTAGT
TCATGTCATCTTATTATTCAGTATTTATAACTTGCAAAGAAATGAATATCAGAGAGTGAGAGGAACTTGT
TTATTGCAGCTTATAATGGTTACAAATAAAGCAATAGCATCACAAATTTCACAAATAAAGCATTTTTTTC
ACTGCATTCTAGTTGTGGTTTGTCCAAACTCATCAATGTATCTTATCATGTCTGGCTCTAGCTATCCCGC
CCCTAACTCCGCCCATCCCGCCCCTAACTCCGCCCAGTTCCGCCCATTCTCCGCCCCATGGCTGACTAAT
TTTTTTTATTTATGCAGAGGCCGAGGCCGCCTCGGCCTCTGAGCTATTCCAGAAGTAGTGAGGAGGCTTT
TTTGGAGGCCTAGGGACGTACCCAATTCGCCCTATAGTGAGTCGTATTACGCGCGCTCACTGGCCGTCGT
TTTACAACGTCGTGACTGGGAAAACCCTGGCGTTACCCAACTTAATCGCCTTGCAGCACATCCCCCTTTC
GCCAGCTGGCGTAATAGCGAAGAGGCCCGCACCGATCGCCCTTCCCAACAGTTGCGCAGCCTGAATGGCG
AATGGG
[124 nt withheld, positions 3367-3490]
C
[91 nt withheld, positions 3492-3582]
A
[49 nt withheld, positions 3584-3632]
CCTTTGACGTTGGAGTCCACGTTCTTT
[37 nt withheld, positions 3660-3696]
ACCCTATCTCGGTCTATTCTTTTGATTTATAAGGGATTTTGCCGATTTCGGCCTATTGGTTAAAAAATGA
GCTGATTTAACAAAAATTTAACGCGAATTTTAACAAAATATTAACGCTTACAATTTAGGTGGCACTTTTC
GGGGAAATGTGCGCGGAACCCCTATTTGTTTATTTTTCTAAATACATTCAAATATGTATCCGCTCATGAG
ACAATAACCCTGATAAATGCTTCAATAATATTGAAAAAGGAAGAGTATGAGTATTCAACATTTCCGTGTC
GCCCTTATTCCCTTTTTTGCGGCATTTTGCCTTCCTGTTTTTGCTCACCCAGAAACGCTGGTGAAAGTAA
AAGATGCTGAAGATCAGTTGGGTGCACGAGTGGGTTACATCGAACTGGATCTCAACAGCGGTAAGATCCT
TGAGAGTTTTCGCCCCGAAGAACGTTTTCCAATGATGAGCACTTTTAAAGTTCTGCTATGTGGCGCGGTA
TTATCCCGTATTGACGCCGGGCAAGAGCAACTCGGTCGCCGCATACACTATTCTCAGAATGACTTGGTTG
AGTACTCACCAGTCACAGAAAAGCATCTTACGGATGGCATGACAGTAAGAGAATTATGCAGTGCTGCCAT
AACCATGAGTGATAACACTGCGGCCAACTTACTTCTGACAACGATCGGAGGACCGAAGGAGCTAACCGCT
TTTTTGCACAACATGGGGGATCATGTAACTCGCCTTGATCGTTGGGAACCGGAGCTGAATGAAGCCATAC
CAAACGACGAGCGTGACACCACGATGCCTGTAGCAATGGCAACAACGTTGCGCAAACTATTAACTGGCGA
ACTACTTACTCTAGCTTCCCGGCAACAATTAATAGACTGGATGGAGGCGGATAAAGTTGCAGGACCACTT
CTGCGCTCGGCCCTTCCGGCTGGCTGGTTTATTGCTGATAAATCTGGAGCCGGTGAGCGTGGGTCTCGCG
GTATCATTGCAGCACTGGGGCCAGATGGTAAGCCCTCCCGTATCGTAGTTATCTACACGACGGGGAGTCA
GGCAACTATGGATGAACGAAATAGACAGATCGCTGAGATAGGTGCCTCACTGATTAAGCATTGGTAACTG
TCAGACCAAGTTTACTCATATATACTTTAGATTGATTTAAAACTTCATTTTTAATTTAAAAGGATCTAGG
TGAAGATCCTTTTTGATAATCTCATGACCAAAATCCCTTAACGTGAGTTTTCGTTCCACTGAGCGTCAGA
CCCCGTAGAAAAGATCAAAGGATCTTCTTGAGATCCTTTTTTTCTGCGCGTAATCTGCTGCTTGCAAACA
AAAAAACCACCGCTACCAGCGGTGGTTTGTTTGCCGGATCAAGAGCTACCAACTCTTTTTCCGAAGGTAA
CTGGCTTCAGCAGAGCGCAGATACCAAATACTGTTCTTCTAGTGTAGCCGTAGTTAGGCCACCACTTCAA
GAACTCTGTAGCACCGCCTACATACCTCGCTCTGCTAATCCTGTTACCAGTGGCTGCTGCCAGTGGCGAT
AAGTCGTGTCTTACCGGGTTGGACTCAAGACGATAGTTACCGGATAAGGCGCAGCGGTCGGGCTGAACGG
GGGGTTCGTGCACACAGCCCAGCTTGGAGCGAACGACCTACACCGAACTGAGATACCTACAGCGTGAGCT
ATGAGAAAGCGCCACGCTTCCCGAAGGGAGAAAGGCGGACAGGTATCCGGTAAGCGGCAGGGTCGGAACA
GGAGAGCGCACGAGGGAGCTTCCAGGGGGAAACGCCTGGTATCTTTATAGTCCTGTCGGGTTTCGCCACC
TCTGACTTGAGCGTCGATTTTTGTGATGCTCGTCAGGGGGGCGGAGCCTATGGAAAAACGCCAGCAACGC
GGCCTTTTTACGGTTCCTGGCCTTTTGCTGGCCTTTTGCTCACATGTTCTTTCCTGCGTTATCCCCTGAT
TCTGTGGATAACCGTATTACCGCCTTTGAGTGAGCTGATACCGCTCGCCGCAGCCGAACGACCGAGCGCA
GCGAGTCAGTGAGCGAGGAAGCGGAAGAGCGCCCAATACGCAAACCGCCTCTCCCCGCGCGTTGGCCGAT
TCATTAATGCAGCTGGCACGACAGGTTTCCCGACTGGAAAGCGGGCAGTGAGCGCAACGCAATTAATGTG
AGTTAGCTCACTCATTAGGCACCCCAGGCTTTACACTTTATGCTTCCGGCTCGTATGTTGTGTGGAATTG
TGAGCGGATAACAATTTCACACAGGAAACAGCTATGACCATGATTACGCCAAGCGCGCAATTAACCCTCA
CTAAAGGGAACAAAAGCTGGAGCTGCAAGCTTAATGTAGTCTTATGCAATACTCTTGTAGTCTTGCAACA
TGGTAACGATGAGTTAGCAACATGCCTTACAAGGAGAGAAAAAGCACCGTGCATGCCGATTGGTGGAAGT
AAGGTGGTACGATCGTGCCTTATTAGGAAGGCAACAGACGGGTCTGACATGGATTGGACGAACCACTGAA
TTGCCGCATTGCAGAGATATTGTATTTAAGTGCCTAGCTCGATACATAAACGGGTCTCTCTGGTTAGACC
AGATCTGAGCCTGGGAGCTCTCTGGCTAACTAGGGAACCCACTGCTTAAGCCTCAATAAAGCTTGCCTTG
AGTGCTTCAAGTAGTGTGTGCCCGTCTGTTGTGTGACTCTGGTAACTAGAGATCCCTCAGACCCTTTTAG
TCAGTGTGGAAAATCTCTAGCAGTGGCGCCCGAACAGGGACTTGAAAGCGAAAGGGAAACCAGAGGAGCT
CTCTCGACGCAGGACTCGGCTTGCTGAAGCGCGCACGGCAAGAGGCGAGGGGCGGCGACTGGTGAGTACG
CCAAAAATTTTGACTAGCGGAGGCTAGAAGGAGAGAGATGGGTGCGAGAGCGTCAGTATTAAGCGGGGGA
GAATTAGATCGCGATGGGAAAAAATTCGGTTAAGGCCAGGGGGAAAGAAAAAATATAAATTAAAACATAT
AGTATGGGCAAGCAGGGAGCTAGAACGATTCGCAGTTAATCCTGGCCTGTTAGAAACATCAGAAGGCTGT
AGACAAATACTGGGACAGCTACAACCATCCCTTCAGACAGGATCAGAAGAACTTAGATCATTATATAATA
CAGTAGCAACCCTCTATTGTGTGCATCAAAGGATAGAGATAAAAGACACCAAGGAAGCTTTAGACAAGAT
AGAGGAAGAGCAAAACAAAAGTAAGACCACCGCACAGCAAGCGGCCGCTGATCTTCAGACCTGGAGGAGG
AGATATGAGGGACAATTGGAGAAGTGAATTATATAAATATAAAGTAGTAAAAATTGAACCATTAGGAGTA
GCACCCACCAAGGCAAAGAGAAGAGTGGTGCAGAGAGAAAAAAGAGCAGTGGGAATAGGAGCTTTGTTCC
TTGGGTTCTTGGGAGCAGCAGGAAGCACTATGGGCGCAGCGTCAATGACGCTGACGGTACAGGCCAGACA
ATTATTGTCTGGTATAGTGCAGCAGCAGAACAATTTGCTGAGGGCTATTGAGGCGCAACAGCATCTGTTG
CAACTCACAGTCTGGGGCATCAAGCAGCTCCAGGCAAGAATCCTGGCTGTGGAAAGATACCTAAAGGATC
AACAGCTCCTGGGGATTTGGGGTTGCTCTGGAAAACTCATTTGCACCACTGCTGTGCCTTGGAATGCTAG
TTGGAGTAATAAATCTCTGGAACAGATTTGGAATCACACGACCTGGATGGAGTGGGACAGAGAAATTAAC
AATTACACAAGCTTAATACACTCCTTAATTGAAGAATCGCAAAACCAGCAAGAAAAGAATGAACAAGAAT
TATTGGAATTAGATAAATGGGCAAGTTTGTGGAATTGGTTTAACATAACAAATTGGCTGTGGTATATAAA
ATTATTCATAATGATAGTAGGAGGCTTGGTAGGTTTAAGAATAGTTTTTGCTGTACTTTCTATAGTGAAT
AGAGTTAGGCAGGGATATTCACCATTATCGTTTCAGACCCACCTCCCAACCCCGAGGGGACCCAGAGAGG
GCCTATTTCCCATGATTCCTTCATATTTGCATATACGATACAAGGCTGTTAGAGAGATAATTAGAATTAA
TTTGACTGTAAACACAAAGATATTAGTACAAAATACGTGACGTAGAAAGTAATAATTTCTTGGGTAGTTT
GCAGTTTTAAAATTATGTTTTAAAATGGACTATCATATGCTTACCGTAACTTGAAAGTATTTCGATTTCT
TGGCTTTATATATCTTGTGGAAAGGACGAAACACCGTTCCGAAATTTACCGCATGGGTTTTAGAGCTAGA
AATAGCAAGTTAAAATAAGGCTAGTCCGTTATCAACTTGAAAAAGTGGCACCGAGTCGGTGCTTTTTTAA
GCTTGGCGTAACTAGATCTTGAGACAAATGGCAGTATTCATCCACAATTTTAAAAGAAAAGGGGGGATTG
GGGGGTACAGTGCAGGGGAAAGAATAGTAGACATAATAGCAACAGACATACAAACTAAAGAATTACAAAA
ACAAATTACAAAAATTCAAAATTTTCGGGTTTATTACAGGGACAGCAGAGATCCACTTTGGCGCCGGCTC
GAGGGGG
Features (pLannotate 1.2.2; 29 found; start..end, strand, type, name):
     14..80      +  CDS            small t antigen (fragment): SV40 (simian virus 40) small t antigen
    106..317     +  promoter       EF-1α core promoter: core promoter for human elongation factor EF-1α
    318..1256    +  intron         EF-1α intron A: intron upstream of the start codon of human EF-1α
   1278..1877    +  CDS            PuroR (fragment): puromycin N-acetyltransferase; pac from Streptomyces; confers resistance to puromycin
   1893..2481    +  misc_feature   WPRE: woodchuck hepatitis virus posttranscriptional regulatory element
   2532..2551    +  misc_feature   cPPT/CTS (fragment): central polypurine tract and central termination sequence of HIV-1
   2553..2786    +  LTR            3' LTR (ΔU3): self-inactivating 3' long terminal repeat (LTR) from HIV-1
   2864..2985    +  polyA_signal   SV40 poly(A) signal: SV40 polyadenylation signal
   3025..3160    +  rep_origin     SV40 ori: SV40 origin of replication
   3181..3199    -  promoter       T7 promoter: promoter for bacteriophage T7 RNA polymerase
   3207..3362    +  CDS            lacZα (fragment): LacZα fragment of β-galactosidase; lacZ fragment
   3367..3795    +  rep_origin     f1 ori (sequence partly withheld): f1 bacteriophage origin of replication; arrow indicates direction of (+) strand synthesis
   3848..3952    +  promoter       AmpR promoter: bla
   3953..4813    +  CDS            AmpR: β-lactamase; bla; confers resistance to ampicillin, carbenicillin, and related antibiotics
   4984..5572    +  rep_origin     ori: high-copy-number ColE1/pMB1/pBR322/pUC origin of replication
   5755..5847    +  CDS            lacI (fragment): lac repressor; lacI; The lac repressor binds to the lac operator to inhibit transcription in E. coli. This inhibition can be relieved by adding lactose or isopropyl-β-D-thiogalactopyranoside (IPTG).
   5860..5881    +  protein_bind   CAP binding site: CAP binding activates transcription in the presence of cAMP. E. coli catabolite activator protein
   5896..5926    +  promoter       lac promoter: promoter for the E. coli lac operon
   5934..5950    +  protein_bind   lac operator: The lac repressor binds to the lac operator to inhibit transcription in E. coli. This inhibition can be relieved by adding lactose or isopropyl-β-D-thiogalactopyranoside (IPTG). lac repressor encoded by lacI
   5995..6013    +  promoter       T3 promoter: promoter for bacteriophage T3 RNA polymerase
   6041..6267    +  promoter       RSV promoter: Rous sarcoma virus enhancer/promoter
   6268..6448    +  LTR            5' LTR (truncated): truncated 5' long terminal repeat (LTR) from HIV-1
   6495..6620    +  misc_feature   HIV-1 Ψ: packaging signal of human immunodeficiency virus type 1
   6604..6967    +  CDS            HIV-1 gag (fragment): gag protein from human immunodeficiency virus 1; gag
   7113..7346    +  misc_feature   RRE: The Rev response element (RRE) of HIV-1 allows for Rev-dependent mRNA export from the nucleus to the cytoplasm.
   7723..7749    +  CDS            Rev (fragment): human immunodeficiency virus 1 (HIV-1) Rev protein; rev; enhances nuclear export of unspliced and incompletely spliced viral mRNAs
   7753..7993    +  promoter       U6 promoter: RNA polymerase III promoter for human U6 snRNA
   8023..8098    +  misc_RNA       gRNA scaffold: guide RNA scaffold for the Streptococcus pyogenes CRISPR/Cas9 system
   8154..8271    +  misc_feature   cPPT/CTS: central polypurine tract and central termination sequence of HIV-1
