[The description below was written by a language model from this plasmid's Addgene catalogue record and pLannotate feature annotations shown in this document.]
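Description:
IGF1R gRNA (BRDN0001146062) is a third-generation lentiviral CRISPR guide plasmid built on the lentiGuide-Puro backbone and carrying a single guide RNA directed against human IGF1R, the insulin-like growth factor 1 receptor tyrosine kinase. It is propagated in E. coli as a high-copy plasmid through a ColE1/pUC-type origin with ampicillin selection from the β-lactamase gene. The backbone also retains an f1 origin, an SV40 origin and poly(A) signal, and remnants of lac and phage promoter sequences that play no part in the payload.

The viral transfer cassette begins with an RSV promoter fused to a truncated HIV-1 5' LTR, which makes genomic RNA production in packaging cells independent of Tat. This is followed by the Ψ packaging signal with a partial gag region, the Rev response element for nuclear export of the unspliced genome, and a cPPT/CTS that aids nuclear import. It ends in a ΔU3 self-inactivating 3' LTR. Within this unit, a human U6 RNA polymerase III promoter drives the IGF1R-targeting spacer joined to the Streptococcus pyogenes Cas9 guide scaffold. A separate EF-1α core promoter with its intron A expresses puromycin N-acetyltransferase, allowing selection of transduced mammalian cells, and a WPRE downstream enhances transcript expression.

The plasmid does not encode Cas9, so it is meant to be used alongside a separate Cas9 lentivirus or in cells that already express Cas9, where the guide directs cleavage and knockout of IGF1R. The depositor notes that the guide was designed against two IGF1R reference transcripts and belongs to a human kinome gRNA collection, making it suited to individual gene knockout or follow-up of kinase-focused screens.
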