Addgene plasmid #76691: IGF1R gRNA (BRDN0001146062)
Purpose: 3rd generation lentiviral gRNA plasmid targeting human IGF1R
Depositing lab: John Doench & David Root. Depositing organization: Broad Institute. Publication: Optimized sgRNA design to maximize activity and minimize off-target effects of CRISPR-Cas9. Doench JG, Fusi N, Sullender M, Hegde M, Vaimberg EW, Donovan KF, Smith I, Tothova Z, Wilen C, Orchard R, Virgin HW, Listgarten J, Root DE. Nat Biotechnol. 2016 Jan 18. doi: 10.1038/nbt.3437. PubMed 26780180.
Backbone
  Vector backbone: lentiGuide-Puro
  Backbone manufacturer: Zhang Lab (Addgene plasmid # 52963)
  Vector type: Mammalian Expression, Lentiviral, CRISPR
  Selectable markers: Puromycin
Growth in bacteria
  Bacterial resistance: Ampicillin, 100 μg/mL
  Growth temperature: 37°C
  Growth strain: DH5alpha
  Copy number: High Copy
Gene/Insert
  Gene/Insert name: IGF1R (alt names: IGF1R; NM_000875.4)
  gRNA/shRNA sequence: TTCCGAAATTTACCGCATGG
  Species: H. sapiens (human)
  Entrez Gene: IGF1R (a.k.a. CD221, IGFIR, IGFR, JTK13)
  Promoter: hU6
  Cloning method: Unknown
  Sequencing primers: 5′ U6-F; 3′ pS2-R
Terms and licenses: Academic/Nonprofit Terms; Industry Terms: Not Available to Industry
Depositor comments: The gRNA was designed to target the following Genbank reference sequence(s): NM_000875.4,NM_001291858.1. Note that this plasmid does NOT contain Cas9. It should be used in conjunction with lentiCas9-Blast (Addgene #52962) or otherwise with cell lines already expressing Cas9. Browse the full kinome gRNA library at http://www.addgene.org/pooled-library/broadgpp-human-kinome/ or visit http://www.broadinstitute.org/rnai/public/ for detailed protocols and information.
How to cite: IGF1R gRNA (BRDN0001146062) was a gift from John Doench & David Root (Addgene plasmid # 76691 ; http://n2t.net/addgene:76691 ; RRID:Addgene_76691)
