>Addgene plasmid #76691 | IGF1R gRNA (BRDN0001146062) | depositor partial sequence | sequence record 144151 | Target Sequence
TTCCGAAATTTACCGCATGG
