>Addgene plasmid #76691 | IGF1R gRNA (BRDN0001146062) | addgene partial sequence | sequence record 186315 | hU6-F
AAAGTAATAATTTCTTGGGTAGTTTGCAGTTTTAAAATTATGTTTTAAAATGGACTATCATATGCTTACC
GTAACTTGAAAGTATTTCGATTTCTTGGCTTTATATATCTTGTGGAAAGGACGAAACACCGTTCCGAAAT
TTACCGCATGGGTTTTAGAGCTAGAAATAGCAAGTTAAAATAAGGCTAGTCCGTTATCAACTTGAAAAAG
TGGCACCGAGTCGGTGCTTTTTTAAGCTTGGCGTAACTAGATCTTGAGACAAATGGCAGTATTCATCCAC
AATTTTAAAAGAAAAGGGGGGATTGGGGGGTACAGTGCAGGGGAAAGAATACTAGACATAATAGCAACAG
ACATACAAACTAAAGAATTACAAAAACAAATTACAAAAATTCAAAATTTTCGGGTTTATTACAGGGACAG
CAGAGATCCACTTTGGCGCCGGCTCGAGGGGGCCCGGGTGCAAAGATGGATAAAGTTTTAAACAGAGAGG
AATCTTTGCNGCTAATGGACCTTCTAGGTCTTGAAAGGAGTGGGAATTGGCTCCGGTGCCCGTCAGTGGG
CAGAGCGCAC
